>Addgene plasmid #97376 | UKNP1.10.1 | depositor full sequence | sequence record 179065 | UKNP1.10.1 sequence 7259 bps
GACGGATCGGGAGATCTCCCGATCCCCTATGGTCGACTCTCAGTACAATCTGCTCTGATGCCGCATAGTT
AAGCCAGTATCTGCTCCCTGCTTGTGTGTTGGAGGTCGCTGAGTAGTGCGCGAGCAAAATTTAAGCTACA
ACAAGGCAAGGCTTGACCGACAATTGCATGAAGAATCTGCTTAGGGTTAGGCGTTTTGCGCTGCTTCGCG
ATGTACGGGCCAGATATACGCGTTGACATTGATTATTGACTAGTTATTAATAGTAATCAATTACGGGGTC
ATTAGTTCATAGCCCATATATGGAGTTCCGCGTTACATAACTTACGGTAAATGGCCCGCCTGGCTGACCG
CCCAACGACCCCCGCCCATTGACGTCAATAATGACGTATGTTCCCATAGTAACGCCAATAGGGACTTTCC
ATTGACGTCAATGGGTGGACTATTTACGGTAAACTGCCCACTTGGCAGTACATCAAGTGTATCATATGCC
AAGTACGCCCCCTATTGACGTCAATGACGGTAAATGGCCCGCCTGGCATTATGCCCAGTACATGACCTTA
TGGGACTTTCCTACTTGGCAGTACATCTACGTATTAGTCATCGCTATTACCATGGTGATGCGGTTTTGGC
AGTACATCAATGGGCGTGGATAGCGGTTTGACTCACGGGGATTTCCAAGTCTCCACCCCATTGACGTCAA
TGGGAGTTTGTTTTGGCACCAAAATCAACGGGACTTTCCAAAATGTCGTAACAACTCCGCCCCATTGACG
CAAATGGGCGGTAGGCGTGTACGGTGGGAGGTCTATATAAGCAGAGCTCTCTGGCTAACTAGAGAACCCA
CTGCTTACTGGCTTATCGAAATTAATACGACTCACTATAGGGAGACCCAAGCTGGCTAGTTAAGCTTGGT
ACCGAGCTCGGATCCAGTACCCTTCACCATGGGTTGCTCTTTCTCTATCTTCCTTCTGGCTCTGCTCTCC
TGCCTAACCGTGCCCGCGTCAGCCTACCAAGTACGCAACTCCTCGGGCCTTTATCATGTCACCAATGATT
GCCCTAACTCGAGTATTGTGTACGAGGCGGCCGATACCATCCTGCACTCACCGGGGTGTGTCCCTTGCGT
TCGCGAGGGTAACGTCTCTAAATGCTGGGTGCCAGTGGCCCCCACAGTGGCCACCAGGGACGGCAAACTC
CCCACAACGCAGCTTCGACGTCACATCGATCTACTTGTCGGGAGCGCCACCCTCTGCTCGGCCCTCTATG
TGGGGGACTTGTGCGGGTCTGTCTTCCTTGTCGGTCAACTGTTCACGTTCTCCCCCAGGCTCCACTGGAC
AACGCAAGATTGCAACTGTTCTATATACCCCGGCCATATAACGGGTCATCGCATGGCATGGGATATGATG
ATGAATTGGTCCCCCACAACAGCGCTGGTAATAGCTCAGCTGCTCAGGATCCCGCAAGCCATCTTGGACA
TGATCGCCGGTGCCCACTGGGGAGTCCTAGCGGGCATAGCGTATTTCTCCATGGTGGGGAACTGGGCGAA
GGTCCTGGTGGTGCTGTTGCTATTTGCCAGCGTCGATGCGGAAACCTACACCACTGGGGGAGCTGCTGGT
AGGTCCATGCTCGGATTCACCAGCCTGTTCAGAGCGGGCCCCAAGCAGGATATCCAGCTGATCAACACCA
ACGGCAGTTGGCACATCAATCGTACAGCCTTGAACTGTAATGCGAGCCTCGACACCGGTTGGGTAGCGGG
GCTCTTCTACTACCACAGATTCAACTCTTCAGGCTGTCCCGAGAGGATGGCCAGCTGTAAGCCCCTTGCC
GATTTCAACCAGGGCTGGGGCCCTATCAGCTACACCAACGGAAGCGGTCCCGAACACCGGCCCTACTGCT
GGCACTACCCCCCAAAGCCTTGTGGTATTGTGCCAGCACAGAACGTATGTGGCCCAGTGTATTGTTTCAC
TCCCAGCCCCGTGGTGGTGGGAACGACCGACAAGTTGGGCGTGCCTACCTACAACTGGGGTGAGAACGAT
ACGGACGTTTTCGTCCTTAACAACACCAGGCCACCGTCGGGCAATTGGTTCGGTTGCACCTGGATGAACT
CATCTGGATTTACCAAAGTGTGCGGAGCGCCTCCGTGTGTCATCGGAGGGGTGGGCAACAACACCTTGCA
CTGCCCCACTGACTGTTTCCGCAAGCATCCGGAAGCCACATATTCTCGGTGTGGCTCTGGCCCCTGGATC
ACGCCCAGGTGCCTGGTCCATTATCCTTATAGGCTTTGGCATTATCCTTGTACCATCAACTACACCCTAT
TCAAAATCAGGATGTATGTGGGAGGGGTTGAGCACAGGCTGGAAGCTGCTTGCAACTGGACGCGGGGCGA
GCGTTGTGATCTGGACGACAGGGACAGGTCCGAGCTCAGCCCGCTGCTGCTGTCCACCACACAGTGGCAG
GTCCTTCCGTGTTCCTTCACGACCTTGCCAGCCTTGACCACCGGCCTCATCCACCTCCACCAAAACATCG
TGGACGTGCAGTACTTGTACGGGGTGGGGTCAAGTATTGTGTCCTGGGCCATCAAGTGGGAGTATGTCAT
CCTTTTGTTCCTCCTGCTTGCAGACGCGCGCATCTGCTCCTGCTTGTGGATGATGTTACTCATATCCCAA
GCGGAGGCGTAATCTAGAAACTTAAGGGTCAAGACAATTCTGCAGATATCCAGCACAGTGGCGGCCGCTC
GAGTCTAGAGGGCCCGCGGTTCGAAGGTAAGCCTATCCCTAACCCTCTCCTCGGTCTCGATTCTACGCGT
ACCGGTCATCATCACCATCACCATTGAGTTTAAACCCGCTGATCAGCCTCGACTGTGCCTTCTAGTTGCC
AGCCATCTGTTGTTTGCCCCTCCCCCGTGCCTTCCTTGACCCTGGAAGGTGCCACTCCCACTGTCCTTTC
CTAATAAAATGAGGAAATTGCATCGCATTGTCTGAGTAGGTGTCATTCTATTCTGGGGGGTGGGGTGGGG
CAGGACAGCAAGGGGGAGGATTGGGAAGACAATAGCAGGCATGCTGGGGATGCGGTGGGCTCTATGGCTT
CTGAGGCGGAAAGAACCAGCTGGGGCTCTAGGGGGTATCCCC
[124 nt withheld, positions 3123-3246]
C
[32 nt withheld, positions 3248-3279]
CA
[57 nt withheld, positions 3282-3338]
A
[49 nt withheld, positions 3340-3388]
CCTTTGACGTTGGAGTCCACGTTCTTT
[37 nt withheld, positions 3416-3452]
ACCCTATCTCGGTCTATTCTTTTGATTTATAAGGGATTTTGGGGATTTCGGCCTATTGGTTAAAAAATGA
GCTGATTTAACAAAAATTTAACGCGAATTAATTCTGTGGAATGTGTGTCAGTTAGGGTGTGGAAAGTCCC
CAGGCTCCCCAGGCAGGCAGAAGTATGCAAAGCATGCATCTCAATTAGTCAGCAACCAGGTGTGGAAAGT
CCCCAGGCTCCCCAGCAGGCAGAAGTATGCAAAGCATGCATCTCAATTAGTCAGCAACCATAGTCCCGCC
CCTAACTCCGCCCATCCCGCCCCTAACTCCGCCCAGTTCCGCCCATTCTCCGCCCCATGGCTGACTAATT
TTTTTTATTTATGCAGAGGCCGAGGCCGCCTCTGCCTCTGAGCTATTCCAGAAGTAGTGAGGAGGCTTTT
TTGGAGGCCTAGGCTTTTGCAAAAAGCTCCCGGGAGCTTGTATATCCATTTTCGGATCTGATCAAGAGAC
AGGATGAGGATCGTTTCGCATGATTGAACAAGATGGATTGCACGCAGGTTCTCCGGCCGCTTGGGTGGAG
AGGCTATTCGGCTATGACTGGGCACAACAGACAATCGGCTGCTCTGATGCCGCCGTGTTCCGGCTGTCAG
CGCAGGGGCGCCCGGTTCTTTTTGTCAAGACCGACCTGTCCGGTGCCCTGAATGAACTGCAGGACGAGGC
AGCGCGGCTATCGTGGCTGGCCACGACGGGCGTTCCTTGCGCAGCTGTGCTCGACGTTGTCACTGAAGCG
GGAAGGGACTGGCTGCTATTGGGCGAAGTGCCGGGGCAGGATCTCCTGTCATCTCACCTTGCTCCTGCCG
AGAAAGTATCCATCATGGCTGATGCAATGCGGCGGCTGCATACGCTTGATCCGGCTACCTGCCCATTCGA
CCACCAAGCGAAACATCGCATCGAGCGAGCACGTACTCGGATGGAAGCCGGTCTTGTCGATCAGGATGAT
CTGGACGAAGAGCATCAGGGGCTCGCGCCAGCCGAACTGTTCGCCAGGCTCAAGGCGCGCATGCCCGACG
GCGAGGATCTCGTCGTGACCCATGGCGATGCCTGCTTGCCGAATATCATGGTGGAAAATGGCCGCTTTTC
TGGATTCATCGACTGTGGCCGGCTGGGTGTGGCGGACCGCTATCAGGACATAGCGTTGGCTACCCGTGAT
ATTGCTGAAGAGCTTGGCGGCGAATGGGCTGACCGCTTCCTCGTGCTTTACGGTATCGCCGCTCCCGATT
CGCAGCGCATCGCCTTCTATCGCCTTCTTGACGAGTTCTTCTGAGCGGGACTCTGGGGTTCGCGAAATGA
CCGACCAAGCGACGCCCAACCTGCCATCACGAGATTTCGATTCCACCGCCGCCTTCTATGAAAGGTTGGG
CTTCGGAATCGTTTTCCGGGACGCCGGCTGGATGATCCTCCAGCGCGGGGATCTCATGCTGGAGTTCTTC
GCCCACCCCAACTTGTTTATTGCAGCTTATAATGGTTACAAATAAAGCAATAGCATCACAAATTTCACAA
ATAAAGCATTTTTTTCACTGCATTCTAGTTGTGGTTTGTCCAAACTCATCAATGTATCTTATCATGTCTG
TATACCGTCGACCTCTAGCTAGAGCTTGGCGTAATCATGGTCATAGCTGTTTCCTGTGTGAAATTGTTAT
CCGCTCACAATTCCACACAACATACGAGCCGGAAGCATAAAGTGTAAAGCCTGGGGTGCCTAATGAGTGA
GCTAACTCACATTAATTGCGTTGCGCTCACTGCCCGCTTTCCAGTCGGGAAACCTGTCGTGCCAGCTGCA
TTAATGAATCGGCCAACGCGCGGGGAGAGGCGGTTTGCGTATTGGGCGCTCTTCCGCTTCCTCGCTCACT
GACTCGCTGCGCTCGGTCGTTCGGCTGCGGCGAGCGGTATCAGCTCACTCAAAGGCGGTAATACGGTTAT
CCACAGAATCAGGGGATAACGCAGGAAAGAACATGTGAGCAAAAGGCCAGCAAAAGGCCAGGAACCGTAA
AAAGGCCGCGTTGCTGGCGTTTTTCCATAGGCTCCGCCCCCCTGACGAGCATCACAAAAATCGACGCTCA
AGTCAGAGGTGGCGAAACCCGACAGGACTATAAAGATACCAGGCGTTTCCCCCTGGAAGCTCCCTCGTGC
GCTCTCCTGTTCCGACCCTGCCGCTTACCGGATACCTGTCCGCCTTTCTCCCTTCGGGAAGCGTGGCGCT
TTCTCAATGCTCACGCTGTAGGTATCTCAGTTCGGTGTAGGTCGTTCGCTCCAAGCTGGGCTGTGTGCAC
GAACCCCCCGTTCAGCCCGACCGCTGCGCCTTATCCGGTAACTATCGTCTTGAGTCCAACCCGGTAAGAC
ACGACTTATCGCCACTGGCAGCAGCCACTGGTAACAGGATTAGCAGAGCGAGGTATGTAGGCGGTGCTAC
AGAGTTCTTGAAGTGGTGGCCTAACTACGGCTACACTAGAAGGACAGTATTTGGTATCTGCGCTCTGCTG
AAGCCAGTTACCTTCGGAAAAAGAGTTGGTAGCTCTTGATCCGGCAAACAAACCACCGCTGGTAGCGGTG
GTTTTTTTGTTTGCAAGCAGCAGATTACGCGCAGAAAAAAAGGATCTCAAGAAGATCCTTTGATCTTTTC
TACGGGGTCTGACGCTCAGTGGAACGAAAACTCACGTTAAGGGATTTTGGTCATGAGATTATCAAAAAGG
ATCTTCACCTAGATCCTTTTAAATTAAAAATGAAGTTTTAAATCAATCTAAAGTATATATGAGTAAACTT
GGTCTGACAGTTACCAATGCTTAATCAGTGAGGCACCTATCTCAGCGATCTGTCTATTTCGTTCATCCAT
AGTTGCCTGACTCCCCGTCGTGTAGATAACTACGATACGGGAGGGCTTACCATCTGGCCCCAGTGCTGCA
ATGATACCGCGAGACCCACGCTCACCGGCTCCAGATTTATCAGCAATAAACCAGCCAGCCGGAAGGGCCG
AGCGCAGAAGTGGTCCTGCAACTTTATCCGCCTCCATCCAGTCTATTAATTGTTGCCGGGAAGCTAGAGT
AAGTAGTTCGCCAGTTAATAGTTTGCGCAACGTTGTTGCCATTGCTACAGGCATCGTGGTGTCACGCTCG
TCGTTTGGTATGGCTTCATTCAGCTCCGGTTCCCAACGATCAAGGCGAGTTACATGATCCCCCATGTTGT
GCAAAAAAGCGGTTAGCTCCTTCGGTCCTCCGATCGTTGTCAGAAGTAAGTTGGCCGCAGTGTTATCACT
CATGGTTATGGCAGCACTGCATAATTCTCTTACTGTCATGCCATCCGTAAGATGCTTTTCTGTGACTGGT
GAGTACTCAACCAAGTCATTCTGAGAATAGTGTATGCGGCGACCGAGTTGCTCTTGCCCGGCGTCAATAC
GGGATAATACCGCGCCACATAGCAGAACTTTAAAAGTGCTCATCATTGGAAAACGTTCTTCGGGGCGAAA
ACTCTCAAGGATCTTACCGCTGTTGAGATCCAGTTCGATGTAACCCACTCGTGCACCCAACTGATCTTCA
GCATCTTTTACTTTCACCAGCGTTTCTGGGTGAGCAAAAACAGGAAGGCAAAATGCCGCAAAAAAGGGAA
TAAGGGCGACACGGAAATGTTGAATACTCATACTCTTCCTTTTTCAATATTATTGAAGCATTTATCAGGG
TTATTGTCTCATGAGCGGATACATATTTGAATGTATTTAGAAAAATAAACAAATAGGGGTTCCGCGCACA
TTTCCCCGAAAAGTGCCACCTGACGTC
Features (pLannotate 1.2.2; 21 found; start..end, strand, type, name):
     36..80      -  misc_feature   bom (fragment): basis of mobility region from pBR322
    235..614     +  enhancer       CMV enhancer: human cytomegalovirus immediate early enhancer
    615..818     +  promoter       CMV promoter: human cytomegalovirus (CMV) immediate early promoter
    814..847     +  LTR            5' LTR (truncated) (fragment): truncated 5' long terminal repeat (LTR) from HIV-1
    863..881     +  promoter       T7 promoter: promoter for bacteriophage T7 RNA polymerase
    942..2690    +  CDS            POLG_HCVGL (fragment): Experimental evidence at protein level: Swiss-Prot protein existence level 1. [Protease NS2]: Cysteine protease required for the proteolytic auto-cleavage between the non-structural proteins NS2 and NS3 (By similarity). The N-terminus of NS3 is required for the function of NS2 protease (active region NS2-3) (By similarity). Promotes the initiation of viral particle assembly by mediating the interaction between structural and non-structural proteins (By similarity). From Hepatitis C virus (isolate Glasgow) (HCV).
   2756..2797    +  CDS            V5 tag: epitope tag from simian virus 5
   2853..3077    +  polyA_signal   bGH poly(A) signal: bovine growth hormone polyadenylation signal
   3081..3102    +  promoter       SV40 promoter (fragment): SV40 enhancer and early promoter
   3123..3551    +  rep_origin     f1 ori (sequence partly withheld): f1 bacteriophage origin of replication; arrow indicates direction of (+) strand synthesis
   3565..3895    +  promoter       SV40 promoter: SV40 enhancer and early promoter
   3962..4753    +  CDS            neo: KKA2_KLEPN - Also known as kan, nptII. Experimental evidence at protein level: Swiss-Prot protein existence level 1. Resistance to kanamycin, neomycin, paromomycin, ribostamycin, butirosin and gentamicin B. From Klebsiella pneumoniae.
   4779..4937    +  CDS            ble (fragment): BLE_KLEPN - Experimental evidence at protein level: Swiss-Prot protein existence level 1. Binding protein with a strong affinity to the bleomycin family of antibiotics. Binds to CL990; an antimitotic-antibiotic compound. From Klebsiella pneumoniae.
   4932..5053    +  polyA_signal   SV40 poly(A) signal: SV40 polyadenylation signal
   5126..5142    -  protein_bind   lac operator: The lac repressor binds to the lac operator to inhibit transcription in E. coli. This inhibition can be relieved by adding lactose or isopropyl-β-D-thiogalactopyranoside (IPTG). lac repressor encoded by lacI
   5150..5180    -  promoter       lac promoter: promoter for the E. coli lac operon
   5195..5216    -  protein_bind   CAP binding site: CAP binding activates transcription in the presence of cAMP. E. coli catabolite activator protein
   5229..5321    -  CDS            lacI (fragment): lac repressor; lacI; The lac repressor binds to the lac operator to inhibit transcription in E. coli. This inhibition can be relieved by adding lactose or isopropyl-β-D-thiogalactopyranoside (IPTG).
   5504..6092    -  rep_origin     ori: high-copy-number ColE1/pMB1/pBR322/pUC origin of replication
   6263..7123    -  CDS            AmpR: β-lactamase; bla; confers resistance to ampicillin, carbenicillin, and related antibiotics
   7124..7228    -  promoter       AmpR promoter: bla
