>Addgene plasmid #97376 | UKNP1.10.1 | addgene full sequence | sequence record 189782 | Addgene NGS Result
ACGGATCGGGAGATCTCCCGATCCCCTATGGTGCACTCTCAGTACAATCTGCTCTGATGCCGCATAGTTA
AGCCAGTATCTGCTCCCTGCTTGTGTGTTGGAGGTCGCTGAGTAGTGCGCGAGCAAAATTTAAGCTACAA
CAAGGCAAGGCTTGACCGACAATTGCATGAAGAATCTGCTTAGGGTTAGGCGTTTTGCGCTGCTTCGCGA
TGTACGGGCCAGATATACGCGTTGACATTGATTATTGACTAGTTATTAATAGTAATCAATTACGGGGTCA
TTAGTTCATAGCCCATATATGGAGTTCCGCGTTACATAACTTACGGTAAATGGCCCGCCTGGCTGACCGC
CCAACGACCCCCGCCCATTGACGTCAATAATGACGTATGTTCCCATAGTAACGCCAATAGGGACTTTCCA
TTGACGTCAATGGGTGGAGTATTTACGGTAAACTGCCCACTTGGCAGTACATCAAGTGTATCATATGCCA
AGTACGCCCCCTATTGACGTCAATGACGGTAAATGGCCCGCCTGGCATTATGCCCAGTACATGACCTTAT
GGGACTTTCCTACTTGGCAGTACATCTACGTATTAGTCATCGCTATTACCATGGTGATGCGGTTTTGGCA
GTACATCAATGGGCGTGGATAGCGGTTTGACTCACGGGGATTTCCAAGTCTCCACCCCATTGACGTCAAT
GGGAGTTTGTTTTGGCACCAAAATCAACGGGACTTTCCAAAATGTCGTAACAACTCCGCCCCATTGACGC
AAATGGGCGGTAGGCGTGTACGGTGGGAGGTCTATATAAGCAGAGCTCTCTGGCTAACTAGAGAACCCAC
TGCTTACTGGCTTATCGAAATTAATACGACTCACTATAGGGAGACCCAAGCTGGCTAGTTAAGCTTGGTA
CCGAGCTCGGATCCAGTACCCTTCACCATGGGTTGCTCTTTCTCTATCTTCCTTCTGGCTCTGCTCTCCT
GCCTAACCGTGCCCGCGTCAGCCTACCAAGTACGCAACTCCTCGGGCCTTTATCATGTCACCAATGATTG
CCCTAACTCGAGTATTGTGTACGAGGCGGCCGATACCATCCTGCACTCACCGGGGTGTGTCCCTTGCGTT
CGCGAGGGTAACGTCTCTAAATGCTGGGTGCCAGTGGCCCCCACAGTGGCCACCAGGGACGGCAAACTCC
CCACAACGCAGCTTCGACGTCACATCGATCTACTTGTCGGGAGCGCCACCCTCTGCTCGGCCCTCTATGT
GGGGGACTTGTGCGGGTCTGTCTTCCTTGTCGGTCAACTGTTCACGTTCTCCCCCAGGCTCCACTGGACA
ACGCAAGATTGCAACTGTTCTATATACCCCGGCCATATAACGGGTCATCGCATGGCATGGGATATGATGA
TGAATTGGTCCCCCACAACAGCGCTGGTAATAGCTCAGCTGCTCAGGATCCCGCAAGCCATCTTGGACAT
GATCGCCGGTGCCCACTGGGGAGTCCTAGCGGGCATAGCGTATTTCTCCATGGTGGGGAACTGGGCGAAG
GTCCTGGTGGTGCTGTTGCTATTTGCCAGCGTCGATGCGGAAACCTACACCACTGGGGGAGCTGCTGGTA
GGTCCATGCTCGGATTCACCAGCCTGTTCAGAGCGGGCCCCAAGCAGGATATCCAGCTGATCAACACCAA
CGGCAGTTGGCACATCAATCGTACAGCCTTGAACTGTAATGCGAGCCTCGACACCGGTTGGGTAGCGGGG
CTCTTCTACTACCACAGATTCAACTCTTCAGGCTGTCCCGAGAGGATGGCCAGCTGTAAGCCCCTTGCCG
ATTTCAACCAGGGCTGGGGCCCTATCAGCTACACCAACGGAAGCGGTCCCGAACACCGGCCCTACTGCTG
GCACTACCCCCCAAAGCCTTGTGGTATTGTGCCAGCACAGAACGTATGTGGCCCAGTGTATTGTTTCACT
CCCAGCCCCGTGGTGGTGGGAACGACCGACAAGTTGGGCGTGCCTACCTACAACTGGGGTGAGAACGATA
CGGACGTTTTCGTCCTTAACAACACCAGGCCACCGTCGGGCAATTGGTTCGGTTGCACCTGGATGAACTC
ATCTGGATTTACCAAAGTGTGCGGAGCGCCTCCGTGTGTCATCGGAGGGGTGGGCAACAACACCTTGCAC
TGCCCCACTGACTGTTTCCGCAAGCATCCGGAAGCCACATATTCTCGGTGTGGCTCTGGCCCCTGGATCA
CGCCCAGGTGCCTGGTCCATTATCCTTATAGGCTTTGGCATTATCCTTGTACCATCAACTACACCCTATT
CAAAATCAGGATGTATGTGGGAGGGGTTGAGCACAGGCTGGAAGCTGCTTGCAACTGGACGCGGGGCGAG
CGTTGTGATCTGGACGACAGGGACAGGTCCGAGCTCAGCCCGCTGCTGCTGTCCACCACACAGTGGCAGG
TCCTTCCGTGTTCCTTCACGACCTTGCCAGCCTTGACCACCGGCCTCATCCACCTCCACCAAAACATCGT
GGACGTGCAGTACTTGTACGGGGTGGGGTCAAGTATTGTGTCCTGGGCCATCAAGTGGGAGTATGTCATC
CTTTTGTTCCTCCTGCTTGCAGACGCGCGCATCTGCTCCTGCTTGTGGATGATGTTACTCATATCCCAAG
CGGAGGCGTAATAAAAGGGTCAAGACAATTCTGCAGATATCCAGCACAGTGGCGGCCGCTCGAGTCTAGA
GGGCCCGCGGTTCGAAGGTAAGCCTATCCCTAACCCTCTCCTCGGTCTCGATTCTACGCGTACCGGTCAT
CATCACCATCACCATTGAGTTTAAACCCGCTGATCAGCCTCGACTGTGCCTTCTAGTTGCCAGCCATCTG
TTGTTTGCCCCTCCCCCGTGCCTTCCTTGACCCTGGAAGGTGCCACTCCCACTGTCCTTTCCTAATAAAA
TGAGGAAATTGCATCGCATTGTCTGAGTAGGTGTCATTCTATTCTGGGGGGTGGGGTGGGGCAGGACAGC
AAGGGGGAGGATTGGGAAGACAATAGCAGGCATGCTGGGGATGCGGTGGGCTCTATGGCTTCTGAGGCGG
AAAGAACCAGCTGGGGCTCTAGGGGGTATCCCC
[124 nt withheld, positions 3114-3237]
C
[91 nt withheld, positions 3239-3329]
A
[49 nt withheld, positions 3331-3379]
CCTTTGACGTTGGAGTCCACGTTCTTT
[37 nt withheld, positions 3407-3443]
ACCCTATCTCGGTCTATTCTTTTGATTTATAAGGGATTTTGCCGATTTCGGCCTATTGGTTAAAAAATGA
GCTGATTTAACAAAAATTTAACGCGAATTAATTCTGTGGAATGTGTGTCAGTTAGGGTGTGGAAAGTCCC
CAGGCTCCCCAGCAGGCAGAAGTATGCAAAGCATGCATCTCAATTAGTCAGCAACCAGGTGTGGAAAGTC
CCCAGGCTCCCCAGCAGGCAGAAGTATGCAAAGCATGCATCTCAATTAGTCAGCAACCATAGTCCCGCCC
CTAACTCCGCCCATCCCGCCCCTAACTCCGCCCAGTTCCGCCCATTCTCCGCCCCATGGCTGACTAATTT
TTTTTATTTATGCAGAGGCCGAGGCCGCCTCTGCCTCTGAGCTATTCCAGAAGTAGTGAGGAGGCTTTTT
TGGAGGCCTAGGCTTTTGCAAAAAGCTCCCGGGAGCTTGTATATCCATTTTCGGATCTGATCAAGAGACA
GGATGAGGATCGTTTCGCATGATTGAACAAGATGGATTGCACGCAGGTTCTCCGGCCGCTTGGGTGGAGA
GGCTATTCGGCTATGACTGGGCACAACAGACAATCGGCTGCTCTGATGCCGCCGTGTTCCGGCTGTCAGC
GCAGGGGCGCCCGGTTCTTTTTGTCAAGACCGACCTGTCCGGTGCCCTGAATGAACTGCAGGACGAGGCA
GCGCGGCTATCGTGGCTGGCCACGACGGGCGTTCCTTGCGCAGCTGTGCTCGACGTTGTCACTGAAGCGG
GAAGGGACTGGCTGCTATTGGGCGAAGTGCCGGGGCAGGATCTCCTGTCATCTCACCTTGCTCCTGCCGA
GAAAGTATCCATCATGGCTGATGCAATGCGGCGGCTGCATACGCTTGATCCGGCTACCTGCCCATTCGAC
CACCAAGCGAAACATCGCATCGAGCGAGCACGTACTCGGATGGAAGCCGGTCTTGTCGATCAGGATGATC
TGGACGAAGAGCATCAGGGGCTCGCGCCAGCCGAACTGTTCGCCAGGCTCAAGGCGCGCATGCCCGACGG
CGAGGATCTCGTCGTGACCCATGGCGATGCCTGCTTGCCGAATATCATGGTGGAAAATGGCCGCTTTTCT
GGATTCATCGACTGTGGCCGGCTGGGTGTGGCGGACCGCTATCAGGACATAGCGTTGGCTACCCGTGATA
TTGCTGAAGAGCTTGGCGGCGAATGGGCTGACCGCTTCCTCGTGCTTTACGGTATCGCCGCTCCCGATTC
GCAGCGCATCGCCTTCTATCGCCTTCTTGACGAGTTCTTCTGAGCGGGACTCTGGGGTTCGCGAAATGAC
CGACCAAGCGACGCCCAACCTGCCATCACGAGATTTCGATTCCACCGCCGCCTTCTATGAAAGGTTGGGC
TTCGGAATCGTTTTCCGGGACGCCGGCTGGATGATCCTCCAGCGCGGGGATCTCATGCTGGAGTTCTTCG
CCCACCCCAACTTGTTTATTGCAGCTTATAATGGTTACAAATAAAGCAATAGCATCACAAATTTCACAAA
TAAAGCATTTTTTTCACTGCATTCTAGTTGTGGTTTGTCCAAACTCATCAATGTATCTTATCATGTCTGT
ATACCGTCGACCTCTAGCTAGAGCTTGGCGTAATCATGGTCATAGCTGTTTCCTGTGTGAAATTGTTATC
CGCTCACAATTCCACACAACATACGAGCCGGAAGCATAAAGTGTAAAGCCTGGGGTGCCTAATGAGTGAG
CTAACTCACATTAATTGCGTTGCGCTCACTGCCCGCTTTCCAGTCGGGAAACCTGTCGTGCCAGCTGCAT
TAATGAATCGGCCAACGCGCGGGGAGAGGCGGTTTGCGTATTGGGCGCTCTTCCGCTTCCTCGCTCACTG
ACTCGCTGCGCTCGGTCGTTCGGCTGCGGCGAGCGGTATCAGCTCACTCAAAGGCGGTAATACGGTTATC
CACAGAATCAGGGGATAACGCAGGAAAGAACATGTGAGCAAAAGGCCAGCAAAAGGCCAGGAACCGTAAA
AAGGCCGCGTTGCTGGCGTTTTTCCATAGGCTCCGCCCCCCTGACGAGCATCACAAAAATCGACGCTCAA
GTCAGAGGTGGCGAAACCCGACAGGACTATAAAGATACCAGGCGTTTCCCCCTGGAAGCTCCCTCGTGCG
CTCTCCTGTTCCGACCCTGCCGCTTACCGGATACCTGTCCGCCTTTCTCCCTTCGGGAAGCGTGGCGCTT
TCTCATAGCTCACGCTGTAGGTATCTCAGTTCGGTGTAGGTCGTTCGCTCCAAGCTGGGCTGTGTGCACG
AACCCCCCGTTCAGCCCGACCGCTGCGCCTTATCCGGTAACTATCGTCTTGAGTCCAACCCGGTAAGACA
CGACTTATCGCCACTGGCAGCAGCCACTGGTAACAGGATTAGCAGAGCGAGGTATGTAGGCGGTGCTACA
GAGTTCTTGAAGTGGTGGCCTAACTACGGCTACACTAGAAGAACAGTATTTGGTATCTGCGCTCTGCTGA
AGCCAGTTACCTTCGGAAAAAGAGTTGGTAGCTCTTGATCCGGCAAACAAACCACCGCTGGTAGCGGTGG
TTTTTTTGTTTGCAAGCAGCAGATTACGCGCAGAAAAAAAGGATCTCAAGAAGATCCTTTGATCTTTTCT
ACGGGGTCTGACGCTCAGTGGAACGAAAACTCACGTTAAGGGATTTTGGTCATGAGATTATCAAAAAGGA
TCTTCACCTAGATCCTTTTAAATTAAAAATGAAGTTTTAAATCAATCTAAAGTATATATGAGTAAACTTG
GTCTGACAGTTACCAATGCTTAATCAGTGAGGCACCTATCTCAGCGATCTGTCTATTTCGTTCATCCATA
GTTGCCTGACTCCCCGTCGTGTAGATAACTACGATACGGGAGGGCTTACCATCTGGCCCCAGTGCTGCAA
TGATACCGCGAGACCCACGCTCACCGGCTCCAGATTTATCAGCAATAAACCAGCCAGCCGGAAGGGCCGA
GCGCAGAAGTGGTCCTGCAACTTTATCCGCCTCCATCCAGTCTATTAATTGTTGCCGGGAAGCTAGAGTA
AGTAGTTCGCCAGTTAATAGTTTGCGCAACGTTGTTGCCATTGCTACAGGCATCGTGGTGTCACGCTCGT
CGTTTGGTATGGCTTCATTCAGCTCCGGTTCCCAACGATCAAGGCGAGTTACATGATCCCCCATGTTGTG
CAAAAAAGCGGTTAGCTCCTTCGGTCCTCCGATCGTTGTCAGAAGTAAGTTGGCCGCAGTGTTATCACTC
ATGGTTATGGCAGCACTGCATAATTCTCTTACTGTCATGCCATCCGTAAGATGCTTTTCTGTGACTGGTG
AGTACTCAACCAAGTCATTCTGAGAATAGTGTATGCGGCGACCGAGTTGCTCTTGCCCGGCGTCAATACG
GGATAATACCGCGCCACATAGCAGAACTTTAAAAGTGCTCATCATTGGAAAACGTTCTTCGGGGCGAAAA
CTCTCAAGGATCTTACCGCTGTTGAGATCCAGTTCGATGTAACCCACTCGTGCACCCAACTGATCTTCAG
CATCTTTTACTTTCACCAGCGTTTCTGGGTGAGCAAAAACAGGAAGGCAAAATGCCGCAAAAAAGGGAAT
AAGGGCGACACGGAAATGTTGAATACTCATACTCTTCCTTTTTCAATATTATTGAAGCATTTATCAGGGT
TATTGTCTCATGAGCGGATACATATTTGAATGTATTTAGAAAAATAAACAAATAGGGGTTCCGCGCACAT
TTCCCCGAAAAGTGCCACCTGACGTCG
Features (pLannotate 1.2.2; 21 found; start..end, strand, type, name):
     27..79      -  misc_feature   bom (fragment): basis of mobility region from pBR322
    234..613     +  enhancer       CMV enhancer: human cytomegalovirus immediate early enhancer
    614..817     +  promoter       CMV promoter: human cytomegalovirus (CMV) immediate early promoter
    813..846     +  LTR            5' LTR (truncated) (fragment): truncated 5' long terminal repeat (LTR) from HIV-1
    862..880     +  promoter       T7 promoter: promoter for bacteriophage T7 RNA polymerase
    941..2668    +  CDS            POLG_HCVGL (fragment): Experimental evidence at protein level: Swiss-Prot protein existence level 1. [Protease NS2]: Cysteine protease required for the proteolytic auto-cleavage between the non-structural proteins NS2 and NS3 (By similarity). The N-terminus of NS3 is required for the function of NS2 protease (active region NS2-3) (By similarity). Promotes the initiation of viral particle assembly by mediating the interaction between structural and non-structural proteins (By similarity). From Hepatitis C virus (isolate Glasgow) (HCV).
   2747..2788    +  CDS            V5 tag: epitope tag from simian virus 5
   2844..3068    +  polyA_signal   bGH poly(A) signal: bovine growth hormone polyadenylation signal
   3072..3093    +  promoter       SV40 promoter (fragment): SV40 enhancer and early promoter
   3114..3542    +  rep_origin     f1 ori (sequence partly withheld): f1 bacteriophage origin of replication; arrow indicates direction of (+) strand synthesis
   3556..3885    +  promoter       SV40 promoter: SV40 enhancer and early promoter
   3952..4743    +  CDS            neo: KKA2_KLEPN - Also known as kan, nptII. Experimental evidence at protein level: Swiss-Prot protein existence level 1. Resistance to kanamycin, neomycin, paromomycin, ribostamycin, butirosin and gentamicin B. From Klebsiella pneumoniae.
   4769..4927    +  CDS            ble (fragment): BLE_KLEPN - Experimental evidence at protein level: Swiss-Prot protein existence level 1. Binding protein with a strong affinity to the bleomycin family of antibiotics. Binds to CL990; an antimitotic-antibiotic compound. From Klebsiella pneumoniae.
   4922..5043    +  polyA_signal   SV40 poly(A) signal: SV40 polyadenylation signal
   5116..5132    -  protein_bind   lac operator: The lac repressor binds to the lac operator to inhibit transcription in E. coli. This inhibition can be relieved by adding lactose or isopropyl-β-D-thiogalactopyranoside (IPTG). lac repressor encoded by lacI
   5140..5170    -  promoter       lac promoter: promoter for the E. coli lac operon
   5185..5206    -  protein_bind   CAP binding site: CAP binding activates transcription in the presence of cAMP. E. coli catabolite activator protein
   5219..5311    -  CDS            lacI (fragment): lac repressor; lacI; The lac repressor binds to the lac operator to inhibit transcription in E. coli. This inhibition can be relieved by adding lactose or isopropyl-β-D-thiogalactopyranoside (IPTG).
   5494..6082    -  rep_origin     ori: high-copy-number ColE1/pMB1/pBR322/pUC origin of replication
   6253..7113    -  CDS            AmpR: β-lactamase; bla; confers resistance to ampicillin, carbenicillin, and related antibiotics
   7114..7218    -  promoter       AmpR promoter: bla
