[The description below was written by a language model from this plasmid's Addgene catalogue record and pLannotate feature annotations shown in this document.]
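Description:
UKNP1.10.1 is a mammalian expression plasmid built on the Invitrogen pcDNA3.1 V5-His TOPO backbone. It carries the hepatitis C virus E1E2 envelope glycoprotein region cloned from patient serum. The name follows the United Kingdom Nottingham Panel convention of genotype, patient number and clone number, so this is genotype 1, patient 10, clone 1. The roughly 1.7 kb insert was introduced by TOPO cloning. The automated annotation matches it to a fragment of the HCV polyprotein; the NS2 protease text attached to that hit is generic to the reference polyprotein entry and does not describe this insert.

Transcription in mammalian cells is driven by the CMV immediate early enhancer and promoter and terminated by the bovine growth hormone polyadenylation signal. A T7 promoter upstream of the insert also serves as a sequencing primer site. A V5 epitope tag sequence lies downstream of the insert, but the record does not state whether it is in frame with the glycoprotein or separated from it by a stop codon. A separate SV40 promoter drives a neomycin resistance gene with an SV40 poly(A) signal, which allows selection of stably transfected mammalian cells. In E. coli the plasmid is maintained at high copy from a ColE1/pUC-type origin under ampicillin selection, and an f1 origin is also present. The short HIV-1 LTR, ble, lacI and second SV40 promoter fragments called by the annotation are probably backbone remnants or spurious matches.

The depositor sequence and the repository sequencing result differ by only a few nucleotides in length and have the same feature layout. The construct belongs to a diverse panel of patient-derived HCV glycoproteins intended for vaccine research, including assessment of sensitivity or resistance to neutralising monoclonal antibodies.
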