Addgene plasmid #97376: UKNP1.10.1
Purpose: Expression of HCV E1E2 genes cloned from patient serum. United Kingdom Nottingham Panel x.xx.xx (genotype.patient number.clone number)
Depositing lab: Jonathan Ball. Depositing organization: University of Nottingham. Publication: A Diverse Panel of Hepatitis C Virus Glycoproteins for Use in Vaccine Research Reveals Extremes of Monoclonal Antibody Neutralization Resistance. Urbanowicz RA, McClure CP, Brown RJ, Tsoleridis T, Persson MA, Krey T, Irving WL, Ball JK, Tarr AW. J Virol. 2015 Dec 23;90(7):3288-301. doi: 10.1128/JVI.02700-15. PubMed 26699643.
Backbone
  Vector backbone: pcDNA3.1_V5-His_Topo
  Backbone manufacturer: Invitrogen
  Vector type: Mammalian Expression
Growth in bacteria
  Bacterial resistance: Ampicillin, 100 μg/mL
  Growth temperature: 37°C
  Growth strain: DH5alpha
  Copy number: High Copy
Gene/Insert
  Gene/Insert name: HCV E1E2 (alt name: UKNP1.10.1)
  Species: Hepatitis C virus
  Insert size (bp): 1734
  GenBank ID: KU285172.1
  Cloning method: TOPO Cloning
  Sequencing primers: 5′ T7F; 3′ bGHR
Terms and licenses: Academic/Nonprofit Terms; Industry Terms: Not Available to Industry
How to cite: UKNP1.10.1 was a gift from Jonathan Ball (Addgene plasmid # 97376 ; http://n2t.net/addgene:97376 ; RRID:Addgene_97376)
